>Addgene plasmid #155322 | pMZ828 | addgene full sequence | sequence record 311055 | Addgene NGS Result
TGAGACTTTTCAACAAAGGGTAATATCCGGAAACCTCCTCGGATTCCATTGCCCAGCTATCTGTCACTTT
ATTGTGAAGATAGTGGAAAAGGAAGGTGGCTCCTACAAATGCCATCATTGCGATAAAGGAAAGGCCATCG
TTGAAGATGCCTCTGCCGACAGTGGTCCCAAAGATGGACCCCCACCCACGAGGAGCATCGTGGAAAAAGA
AGACGTTCCAACCACGTCTTCAAAGCAAGTGGATTGATGTGATATCACCACTGACGTAAGGGATGACGCA
CAATCCCACTATCCTTCGCAAGACCCTTCCTCTATATAAGGAAGTTCATTTCATTTGGAGAGAACACGGG
GGACTCTAGCGCTACCGGTTGGCTAGGTAAGCTTGGTACCACCTGAACGACGCATATGACAACAATGGTT
TCCGGAGTCGGGGGTAGTGGCGGTGGCCGTGGCGGTGGCCGTGGCGGAGAAGAAGAACCGTCGTCAAGTC
ACACTCCTAATAACCGAAGAGGAGGAGAACAAGCTCAATCGTCGGGAACGAAATCTCTCAGACCAAGAAG
CAACACTGAATCAATGAGCAAAGCAATTCAACAGTACACCGTCGACGCAAGACTCCACGCCGTTTTCGAA
CAATCCGGCGAATCAGGGAAATCATTCGACTACTCACAATCACTCAAAACGACGACGTACGGTTCCTCTG
TACCTGAGCAACAGATCACAGCTTATCTCTCTCGAATCCAGCGAGGTGGTTACATTCAGCCTTTCGGATG
TATGATCGCCGTCGATGAATCCAGTTTCCGGATCATCGGTTACAGTGAAAACGCCAGAGAAATGTTAGGG
ATTATGCCTCAATCTGTTCCTACTCTTGAGAAACCTGAGATTCTAGCTATGGGAACTGATGTGAGATCTT
TGTTCACTTCTTCGAGCTCGATTCTACTCGAGCGTGCTTTCGTTGCTCGAGAGATTACCTTGTTAAATCC
GGTTTGGATCCATTCCAAGAATACTGGTAAACCGTTTTACGCCATTCTTCATAGGATTGATGTTGGTGTT
GTTATTGATTTAGAGCCAGCTAGAACTGAAGATCCTGCGCTTTCTATTGCTGGTGCTGTTCAATCGCAGA
AACTCGCGGTTCGTGCGATTTCTCAGTTACAGGCTCTTCCTGGTGGAGATATTAAGCTTTTGTGTGACAC
TGTCGTGGAAAGTGTGAGGGACTTGACTGGTTATGATCGTGTTATGGTTTATAAGTTTCATGAAGATGAG
CATGGAGAAGTTGTAGCTGAGAGTAAACGAGACGATTTAGAGCCTTATATTGGACTGCATTATCCTGCTA
CTGATATTCCTCAAGCGTCAAGGTTCTTGTTTAAGCAGAACCGTGTCCGAATGATAGTAGATTGCAATGC
CACACCTGTTCTTGTGGTCCAGGACGATAGGCTAACTCAGTCTATGTGCTTGGTTGGTTCTACTCTTAGG
GCTCCTCATGGTTGTCACTCTCAGTATATGGCTAACATGGGATCTATTGCGTCTTTAGCAATGGCGGTTA
TAATCAATGGAAATGAAGATGATGGGAGCAATGTAGCTAGTGGAAGAAGCTCGATGAGGCTTTGGGGTTT
GGTTGTTTGCCATCACACTTCTTCTCGCTGCATACCGTTTCCGCTAAGGTATGCTTGTGAGTTTTTGATG
CAGGCTTTCGGTTTACAGTTAAACATGGAATTGCAGTTAGCTTTGCAAATGTCAGAGAAACGCGTTTTGA
GAACGCAGACACTGTTATGTGATATGCTTCTGCGTGACTCGCCTGCTGGAATTGTTACACAGAGTCCCAG
TATCATGGACTTAGTGAAATGTGACGGTGCAGCATTTCTTTACCACGGGAAGTATTACCCGTTGGGTGTT
GCTCCTAGTGAAGTTCAGATAAAAGATGTTGTGGAGTGGTTGCTTGCGAATCATGCGGATTCAACCGGAT
TAAGCACTGATAGTTTAGGCGATGCGGGGTATCCCGGTGCAGCTGCGTTAGGGGATGCTGTGTGCGGTAT
GGCAGTTGCATATATCACAAAAAGAGACTTTCTTTTTTGGTTTCGATCTCACACTGCGAAAGAAATCAAA
TGGGGAGGCGCTAAGCATCATCCGGAGGATAAAGATGATGGGCAACGAATGCATCCTCGTTCGTCCTTTC
AGGCTTTTCTTGAAGTTGTTAAGAGCCGGAGTCAGCCATGGGAAACTGCGGAAATGGATGCGATTCACTC
GCTCCAGCTTATTCTGAGAGACTCTTTTAAAGAATCTGAGGCGGCTATGAACTCTAAAGTTGTGGATGGT
GTGGTTCAGCCATGTAGGGATATGGCGGGGGAACAGGGGATTGATGAGTTAGGTGAATTCGATAGTGCTG
GTAGTGCTGGTAGTGCTGGTTCCGCGTACAGCCGCGCGCGTACGAAAAACAATTACGGGTCTACCATCGA
GGGCCTGCTCGATCTCCCGGACGACGACGCCCCCGAAGAGGCGGGGCTGGCGGCTCCGCGCCTGTCCTTT
CTCCCCGCGGGACACACGCGCAGACTGTCGACGGCCCCCCCGACCGATGTCAGCCTGGGGGACGAGCTCC
ACTTAGACGGCGAGGACGTGGCGATGGCGCATGCCGACGCGCTAGACGATTTCGATCTGGACATGTTGGG
GGACGGGGATTCCCCGGGTCCGGGATTTACCCCCCACGACTCCGCCCCCTACGGCGCTCTGGATATGGCC
GACTTCGAGTTTGAGCAGATGTTTACCGATGCCCTTGGAATTGACGAGTACGGTGGGCCAAAGAAGAAGA
GGAAGGTGTAGGCAACGGCTAGCACGACGTGATGCGGCAGCGGCCGAATTCCCCGGGCTCGAGAAGCTTG
GATCCACCGGATCTAGATAACTGATCTCGAGGCGAATTTCCCCGATCGTTCAAACATTTGGCAATAAAGT
TTCTTAAGATTGAATCCTGTTGCCGGTCTTGCGATGATTATCATATAATTTCTGTTGAATTACGTTAAGC
ATGTAATAATTAACATGTAATGCATGACGTTATTTATGAGATGGGTTTTTATGATTAGAGTCCCGCAATT
ATACATTTAATACGCGATAGAAAACAAAATATAGCGCGCAAACTAGGATAAATTATCGCGCGCGGTGTCA
TCTATGTTACTAGATCGGGAATTAATTCGATAAGCTAGAGATCCGTCAAGGTACCAGCTTTTGTTCCCTT
TAGTGAGGGTTAATTTCGAGCTTGGCGTAATCATGGTCATAGCTGTTTCCTGTGTGAAATTGTTATCCGC
TCACAATTCCACACAACATACGAGCCGGAAGCATAAAGTGTAAAGCCTGGGGTGCCTAATGAGTGAGCTA
ACTCACATTAATTGCGTTGCGCTCACTGCCCGCTTTCCAGTCGGGAAACCTGTCGTGCCAGCTGCATTAA
TGAATCGGCCAACGCGCGGGGAGAGGCGGTTTGCGTATTGGGCGCTCTTCCGCTTCCTCGCTCACTGACT
CGCTGCGCTCGGTCGTTCGGCTGCGGCGAGCGGTATCAGCTCACTCAAAGGCGGTAATACGGTTATCCAC
AGAATCAGGGGATAACGCAGGAAAGAACATGTGAGCAAAAGGCCAGCAAAAGGCCAGGAACCGTAAAAAG
GCCGCGTTGCTGGCGTTTTTCCATAGGCTCCGCCCCCCTGACGAGCATCACAAAAATCGACGCTCAAGTC
AGAGGTGGCGAAACCCGACAGGACTATAAAGATACCAGGCGTTTCCCCCTGGAAGCTCCCTCGTGCGCTC
TCCTGTTCCGACCCTGCCGCTTACCGGATACCTGTCCGCCTTTCTCCCTTCGGGAAGCGTGGCGCTTTCT
CATAGCTCACGCTGTAGGTATCTCAGTTCGGTGTAGGTCGTTCGCTCCAAGCTGGGCTGTGTGCACGAAC
CCCCCGTTCAGCCCGACCGCTGCGCCTTATCCGGTAACTATCGTCTTGAGTCCAACCCGGTAAGACACGA
CTTATCGCCACTGGCAGCAGCCACTGGTAACAGGATTAGCAGAGCGAGGTATGTAGGCGGTGCTACAGAG
TTCTTGAAGTGGTGGCCTAACTACGGCTACACTAGAAGAACAGTATTTGGTATCTGCGCTCTGCTGAAGC
CAGTTACCTTCGGAAAAAGAGTTGGTAGCTCTTGATCCGGCAAACAAACCACCGCTGGTAGCGGTGGTTT
TTTTGTTTGCAAGCAGCAGATTACGCGCAGAAAAAAAGGATCTCAAGAAGATCCTTTGATCTTTTCTACG
GGGTCTGACGCTCAGTGGAACGAAAACTCACGTTAAGGGATTTTGGTCATGAGATTATCAAAAAGGATCT
TCACCTAGATCCTTTTAAATTAAAAATGAAGTTTTAAATCAATCTAAAGTATATATGAGTAAACTTGGTC
TGACAGTTACCAATGCTTAATCAGTGAGGCACCTATCTCAGCGATCTGTCTATTTCGTTCATCCATAGTT
GCCTGACTCCCCGTCGTGTAGATAACTACGATACGGGAGGGCTTACCATCTGGCCCCAGTGCTGCAATGA
TACCGCGAGACCCACGCTCACCGGCTCCAGATTTATCAGCAATAAACCAGCCAGCCGGAAGGGCCGAGCG
CAGAAGTGGTCCTGCAACTTTATCCGCCTCCATCCAGTCTATTAATTGTTGCCGGGAAGCTAGAGTAAGT
AGTTCGCCAGTTAATAGTTTGCGCAACGTTGTTGCCATTGCTACAGGCATCGTGGTGTCACGCTCGTCGT
TTGGTATGGCTTCATTCAGCTCCGGTTCCCAACGATCAAGGCGAGTTACATGATCCCCCATGTTGTGCAA
AAAAGCGGTTAGCTCCTTCGGTCCTCCGATCGTTGTCAGAAGTAAGTTGGCCGCAGTGTTATCACTCATG
GTTATGGCAGCACTGCATAATTCTCTTACTGTCATGCCATCCGTAAGATGCTTTTCTGTGACTGGTGAGT
ACTCAACCAAGTCATTCTGAGAATAGTGTATGCGGCGACCGAGTTGCTCTTGCCCGGCGTCAATACGGGA
TAATACCGCGCCACATAGCAGAACTTTAAAAGTGCTCATCATTGGAAAACGTTCTTCGGGGCGAAAACTC
TCAAGGATCTTACCGCTGTTGAGATCCAGTTCGATGTAACCCACTCGTGCACCCAACTGATCTTCAGCAT
CTTTTACTTTCACCAGCGTTTCTGGGTGAGCAAAAACAGGAAGGCAAAATGCCGCAAAAAAGGGAATAAG
GGCGACACGGAAATGTTGAATACTCATACTCTTCCTTTTTCAATATTATTGAAGCATTTATCAGGGTTAT
TGTCTCATGAGCGGATACATATTTGAATGTATTTAGAAAAATAAACAAATAGGGGTTCCGCGCACATTTC
CCCGAAAAGTGCCACCTAAATTGTAAGCGTTAATATTTTGTTAAAATTCGCGTTAAATTTTTGTTAAATC
AGCTCATTTTTTAACCAATAGGCCGAAATCGGCAAAATCCCTTATAAATCAAAAGAATAGACCGAGATAG
GGT
[37 nt withheld, positions 5534-5570]
AAAGAACGTGGACTCCAACGTCAAAGG
[49 nt withheld, positions 5598-5646]
T
[91 nt withheld, positions 5648-5738]
G
[124 nt withheld, positions 5740-5863]
CCCATTCGCCATTCAGGCTGCGCAACTGTTGGGAAGGGCGATCGGTGCGGGCCTCTTCGCTATTACGCCA
GCTGGCGAAAGGGGGATGTGCTGCAAGGCGATTAAGTTGGGTAACGCCAGGGTTTTCCCAGTCACGACGT
TGTAAAACGACGGCCAGTGAATTGTAATACGACTCACTATAGGGCGAATTGGAGCTCCACCGCGGAGCGG
AGAATTAAGGGAGTCAGGCCTTAATTAAGAGCTCGCATGCCTGCAGGTCCCCAGATTAGCCTTTTCAATT
TCAGAAAGAATGCTAACCCACAGATGGTTAGAGAGGCTTACGCAGCAGGTCTCATCAAGACGATCTACCC
GAGCAATAATCTCCAGGAAATCAAATACCTTCCCAAGAAGGTTAAAGATGCAGTCAAAAGATTCAGGACT
AACTGCATCAAGAACACAGAGAAAGATATATTTCTCAAGATCAGAAGTACTATTCCAGTATGGACGATTC
AAGGCTTGCTTCACAAACCAAGGCAAGTAATAGAGATTGGAGTCTCTAAAAAGGTAGTTCCCACTGAATC
AAAGGCCATGGAGTCAAAGATTCAAATAGAGGACCTAACAGAACTCGCCGTAAAGACTGGCGAACAGTTC
ATACAGAGTCTCTTACGACTCAATGACAAGAAGAAAATCTTCGTCAACATGGTGGAGCACGACACACTTG
TCTACTCCAAAAATATCAAAGATACAGTCTCAGAAGACCAAAGGGCAAT
Features (pLannotate 1.2.2; 16 found; start..end, strand, type, name):
      1..342     +  promoter       CaMV 35S promoter: strong constitutive promoter from cauliflower mosaic virus
    415..2364    +  CDS            PHYB (fragment): PHYB_ARATH - Also known as HY3 From Arabidopsis thaliana (Mouse-ear cress).
   2554..2787    +  CDS            VP16 AD: transcriptional activation domain of herpes simplex virus protein VP16 (Triezenberg et al., 1988; Cousens et al., 1989); UL48
   2914..3166    +  terminator     NOS terminator: nopaline synthase terminator and poly(A) signal
   3217..3235    -  promoter       T3 promoter: promoter for bacteriophage T3 RNA polymerase
   3280..3296    -  protein_bind   lac operator: The lac repressor binds to the lac operator to inhibit transcription in E. coli. This inhibition can be relieved by adding lactose or isopropyl-β-D-thiogalactopyranoside (IPTG). lac repressor encoded by lacI
   3304..3334    -  promoter       lac promoter: promoter for the E. coli lac operon
   3349..3370    -  protein_bind   CAP binding site: CAP binding activates transcription in the presence of cAMP. E. coli catabolite activator protein
   3383..3475    -  CDS            lacI (fragment): lac repressor; lacI; The lac repressor binds to the lac operator to inhibit transcription in E. coli. This inhibition can be relieved by adding lactose or isopropyl-β-D-thiogalactopyranoside (IPTG).
   3658..4246    -  rep_origin     ori: high-copy-number ColE1/pMB1/pBR322/pUC origin of replication
   4417..5277    -  CDS            AmpR: β-lactamase; bla; confers resistance to ampicillin, carbenicillin, and related antibiotics
   5278..5382    -  promoter       AmpR promoter: bla
   5435..5863    -  rep_origin     f1 ori (sequence partly withheld): f1 bacteriophage origin of replication; arrow indicates direction of (+) strand synthesis
   5868..6025    -  CDS            lacZα (fragment): LacZα fragment of β-galactosidase; lacZ fragment
   6028..6046    +  promoter       T7 promoter: promoter for bacteriophage T7 RNA polymerase
   6128..6610    +  CDS            IBMP_CAMVB (fragment): Experimental evidence at protein level: Swiss-Prot protein existence level 1. Enhances the ribosomal termination-reinitiation event leading to the translation of major open reading frames on the polycistronic viral RNAs. From Cauliflower mosaic virus (strain Bari 1) (CaMV).
