[The description below was written by a language model from this plasmid's Addgene catalogue record and pLannotate feature annotations shown in this document.]
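Description:
pMZ828 is a plant expression plasmid built on the pGEN016 backbone, which by its annotated features is a small pBluescript-like cloning vector rather than a binary T-DNA vector: no T-DNA borders or Agrobacterium replication functions are annotated. This suggests direct DNA delivery into plant cells, although the record does not state the delivery method. It is propagated in E. coli through a high-copy ColE1/pUC-type origin and selected with ampicillin via the β-lactamase gene. An f1 origin, lac promoter/operator remnants, a lacZα fragment and flanking T7 and T3 promoters are carried over from the cloning vector. No plant selectable marker is annotated.

The payload, assembled by Gibson cloning, is a single synthetic cassette in which the strong constitutive CaMV 35S promoter drives an N-terminal fragment of Arabidopsis thaliana phytochrome B (residues 1-650) fused to the herpes simplex virus VP16 transcriptional activation domain. A nuclear localisation signal is named in the insert but not separately annotated. Transcription ends at the nopaline synthase terminator and polyadenylation signal. The annotated CaMV protein fragment lying just upstream of the promoter across the circular junction most likely reflects viral sequence that overlaps the extended 35S promoter region rather than an intended coding element.

The construct supplies the light-sensing activator half of a red-light-controlled gene expression switch for plants. In such split systems, red light generally drives PhyB to bind a partner protein tethered to a DNA-binding domain, bringing VP16 to a synthetic target promoter, and far-red light reverses the interaction. The partner and reporter components are not part of this plasmid.
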