Addgene plasmid #155322: pMZ828
Purpose: Constitutive expression of PhyB(1-650)-VP16 in plants
Depositing lab: Matias Zurbriggen. Depositing organization: Heinrich-Heine-Universitaet Duesseldorf. Publication: Optogenetic control of gene expression in plants in the presence of ambient white light. Ochoa-Fernandez R, Abel NB, Wieland FG, Schlegel J, Koch LA, Miller JB, Engesser R, Giuriani G, Brandl SM, Timmer J, Weber W, Ott T, Simon R, Zurbriggen MD. Nat Methods. 2020 Jul;17(7):717-725. doi: 10.1038/s41592-020-0868-y. Epub 2020 Jun 29. PubMed 32601426.
Backbone
  Vector backbone: pGEN016
  Vector type: Plant Expression, Synthetic Biology
Growth in bacteria
  Bacterial resistance: Ampicillin, 100 μg/mL
  Growth temperature: 37°C
  Growth strain: DH5alpha
  Copy number: Unknown
Gene/Insert
  Gene/Insert name: PCaMV35S-PhyB(1-650)-VP16-NLS-Tnos
  Species: Synthetic
  Cloning method: Gibson Cloning
  Sequencing primers: 5′ M13/pUC Forward; T7; 3′ M13/pUC Reverse; T3
Terms and licenses: Academic/Nonprofit Terms; Industry Terms: Not Available to Industry
Depositor comments: This plasmid was originally published in: Müller, K. et al. A red light-controlled synthetic gene expression switch for plant systems. Mol. Biosyst. 10, 1679–1688 (2014).
How to cite: pMZ828 was a gift from Matias Zurbriggen (Addgene plasmid # 155322 ; http://n2t.net/addgene:155322 ; RRID:Addgene_155322)
